Addgene plasmid #197962: pC1300_pUB10_pco-nCASphi_E9t_MCS_version2
Purpose: T-DNA binary vector to express pco-nCasphi driven by UBQ10 gene promoter.
Depositing lab: Steven Jacobsen. Depositing organization: University of California, Los Angeles (UCLA). Publication: Genome editing in plants using the compact editor CasPhi. Li Z, Zhong Z, Wu Z, Pausch P, Al-Shayeb B, Amerasekera J, Doudna JA, Jacobsen SE. Proc Natl Acad Sci U S A. 2023 Jan 24;120(4):e2216822120. doi: 10.1073/pnas.2216822120. Epub 2023 Jan 18. PubMed 36652483.
Backbone
  Vector backbone: pCambia1300
  Total vector size (bp): 14115
  Vector type: Plant Expression, CRISPR
Growth in bacteria
  Bacterial resistance: Kanamycin, 50 μg/mL
  Growth temperature: 37°C
  Growth strain: DH5alpha
  Copy number: High Copy
Gene/Insert
  Gene/Insert name: pco-nCasphi-2 (alt name: Arabidopsis codon optimized nCasphi-2)
  Species: Synthetic
  Insert size (bp): 2460
  Promoter: pUBQ10
  Cloning method: Gibson Cloning
  Sequencing primers: 5′ GTGATTTCTATCTAGATCTGGTGTTAGT; 3′ CTGATGCATTGAACTTGACGAACGT
Terms and licenses: Academic/Nonprofit Terms; Industry Terms: Not Available to Industry
How to cite: pC1300_pUB10_pco-nCASphi_E9t_MCS_version2 was a gift from Steven Jacobsen (Addgene plasmid # 197962 ; http://n2t.net/addgene:197962 ; RRID:Addgene_197962)
