[The description below was written by a language model from this plasmid's Addgene catalogue record and pLannotate feature annotations shown in this document.]
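Description:
pC1300_pUB10_pco-nCASphi_E9t_MCS_version2 is a T-DNA binary vector built on the pCambia1300 backbone for Agrobacterium-mediated delivery of the compact CRISPR nuclease CasΦ into plants. The catalogue lists it at about 14.1 kb, close to the 14,169 nt of the sequenced record. The backbone carries a high-copy ColE1/pUC-type origin with the pBR322 bom region for propagation in E. coli. The pVS1 oriV, RepA and StaA functions support replication and stable maintenance in Agrobacterium. Bacterial selection relies on an aphA-3 kanamycin resistance gene located outside the T-DNA borders.

Between the nopaline-type left and right border repeats sit two plant expression units. The selectable marker is a hygromycin B phosphotransferase gene driven by the enhanced (duplicated-enhancer) CaMV 35S promoter and ended by the CaMV polyadenylation signal, which allows hygromycin selection of transformed plant tissue. The payload is pco-nCasphi-2, a synthetic Arabidopsis codon-optimized CasΦ-2 coding sequence of roughly 2.5 kb. According to the catalogue it is expressed from the UBQ10 promoter. The automated annotation does not label either the promoter or the nuclease coding sequence, though a large unannotated stretch lies where they would be expected. Within that region the table does detect the potato ST-LS1 IV2 intron, a FLAG epitope fragment near the presumed 3′ end of the coding region, and the pea rbcS-E9 terminator that closes the cassette. Remnants of the pUC lacZα/MCS region persist near the right border, and the name points to a multiple cloning site, presumably for adding further elements such as a guide RNA cassette. No guide expression unit is recorded. The construct is intended for CasΦ-based genome editing in plants.
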