Features (pLannotate 1.2.2; 22 found; start..end, strand, type, name):
     32..54      -  protein_bind   lac operator (fragment): The lac repressor binds to the lac operator to inhibit transcription in E. coli. This inhibition can be relieved by adding lactose or isopropyl-β-D-thiogalactopyranoside (IPTG). lac repressor encoded by lacI
     58..88      -  promoter       lac promoter: promoter for the E. coli lac operon
    103..124     -  protein_bind   CAP binding site: CAP binding activates transcription in the presence of cAMP. E. coli catabolite activator protein
    137..225     -  CDS            lacI (fragment): lac repressor; lacI; The lac repressor binds to the lac operator to inhibit transcription in E. coli. This inhibition can be relieved by adding lactose or isopropyl-β-D-thiogalactopyranoside (IPTG).
    315..991     +  promoter       CaMV 35S promoter (enhanced): cauliflower mosaic virus 35S promoter with a duplicated enhancer region
   1058..2083    +  CDS            HygR: hygromycin B phosphotransferase confers resistance to hygromycin
   2124..2298    +  polyA_signal   CaMV poly(A) signal: cauliflower mosaic virus polyadenylation signal
   2376..2400    -  misc_feature   LB T-DNA repeat: left border repeat from nopaline C58 T-DNA
   2825..3619    +  CDS            KanR: aminoglycoside phosphotransferase; aphA-3; confers resistance to kanamycin
   3706..4294    +  rep_origin     ori: high-copy-number ColE1/pMB1/pBR322/pUC origin of replication
   4480..4620    -  misc_feature   bom: basis of mobility region from pBR322
   4722..4761    -  CDS            rop (fragment): Rop protein, which maintains plasmids at low copy number; rop
   4964..5158    -  rep_origin     pVS1 oriV: origin of replication for the Pseudomonas plasmid pVS1 (Heeb et al., 2000)
   5224..6297    -  CDS            pVS1 RepA: replication protein from the Pseudomonas plasmid pVS1 (Heeb et al., 2000)
   6726..7355    -  CDS            pVS1 StaA: stability protein from the Pseudomonas plasmid pVS1 (Heeb et al., 2000)
   7915..8316    -  CDS            Y4CG_SINFN (fragment): Protein inferred from homology: Swiss-Prot protein existence level 3. From Sinorhizobium fredii (strain NBRC 101917 / NGR234).
   8656..8680    -  misc_feature   RB T-DNA repeat: right border repeat from nopaline C58 T-DNA
   8746..8900    -  CDS            lacZα (fragment): LacZα fragment of β-galactosidase; lacZ fragment
   8903..8932    -  misc_feature   MCS (fragment): pUC18/19 multiple cloning site
  11905..12093   +  intron         IV2 intron: modified second intron of the potato ST-LS1 gene (Vancanneyt et al., 1990)
  13477..13500   +  CDS            3xFLAG (fragment): three tandem FLAG® epitope tags, followed by an enterokinase cleavage site
  13531..14163   +  terminator     E9 terminator: terminator and polyadenylation signal from the pea rbcS-E9 gene
>Addgene plasmid #197962 | pC1300_pUB10_pco-nCASphi_E9t_MCS_version2 | addgene full sequence | sequence record 387860 | Addgene NGS Result
GTAATCATGGTCATAGCTGTTTCCTGTGTGAAATTGTTATCCGCTCACAATTCCACACAACATACGAGCC
GGAAGCATAAAGTGTAAAGCCTGGGGTGCCTAATGAGTGAGCTAACTCACATTAATTGCGTTGCGCTCAC
TGCCCGCTTTCCAGTCGGGAAACCTGTCGTGCCAGCTGCATTAATGAATCGGCCAACGCGCGGGGAGAGG
CGGTTTGCGTATTGGCTAGAGCAGCTTGCCAACATGGTGGAGCACGACACTCTCGTCTACTCCAAGAATA
TCAAAGATACAGTCTCAGAAGACCAAAGGGCTATTGAGACTTTTCAACAAAGGGTAATATCGGGAAACCT
CCTCGGATTCCATTGCCCAGCTATCTGTCACTTCATCAAAAGGACAGTAGAAAAGGAAGGTGGCACCTAC
AAATGCCATCATTGCGATAAAGGAAAGGCTATCGTTCAAGATGCCTCTGCCGACAGTGGTCCCAAAGATG
GACCCCCACCCACGAGGAGCATCGTGGAAAAAGAAGACGTTCCAACCACGTCTTCAAAGCAAGTGGATTG
ATGTGAACATGGTGGAGCACGACACTCTCGTCTACTCCAAGAATATCAAAGATACAGTCTCAGAAGACCA
AAGGGCTATTGAGACTTTTCAACAAAGGGTAATATCGGGAAACCTCCTCGGATTCCATTGCCCAGCTATC
TGTCACTTCATCAAAAGGACAGTAGAAAAGGAAGGTGGCACCTACAAATGCCATCATTGCGATAAAGGAA
AGGCTATCGTTCAAGATGCCTCTGCCGACAGTGGTCCCAAAGATGGACCCCCACCCACGAGGAGCATCGT
GGAAAAAGAAGACGTTCCAACCACGTCTTCAAAGCAAGTGGATTGATGTGATATCTCCACTGACGTAAGG
GATGACGCACAATCCCACTATCCTTCGCAAGACCCTTCCTCTATATAAGGAAGTTCATTTCATTTGGAGA
GGACACGCTGAAATCACCAGTCTCTCTCTACAAATCTATCTCTCTCGAGCTTTCGCAGATCCGGGGGGCA
ATGAGATATGAAAAAGCCTGAACTCACCGCGACGTCTGTCGAGAAGTTTCTGATCGAAAAGTTCGACAGC
GTCTCCGACCTGATGCAGCTCTCGGAGGGCGAAGAATCTCGTGCTTTCAGCTTCGATGTAGGAGGGCGTG
GATATGTCCTGCGGGTAAATAGCTGCGCCGATGGTTTCTACAAAGATCGTTATGTTTATCGGCACTTTGC
ATCGGCCGCGCTCCCGATTCCGGAAGTGCTTGACATTGGGGAGTTTAGCGAGAGCCTGACCTATTGCATC
TCCCGCCGTTCACAGGGTGTCACGTTGCAAGACCTGCCTGAAACCGAACTGCCCGCTGTTCTACAACCGG
TCGCGGAGGCTATGGATGCGATCGCTGCGGCCGATCTTAGCCAGACGAGCGGGTTCGGCCCATTCGGACC
GCAAGGAATCGGTCAATACACTACATGGCGTGATTTCATATGCGCGATTGCTGATCCCCATGTGTATCAC
TGGCAAACTGTGATGGACGACACCGTCAGTGCGTCCGTCGCGCAGGCTCTCGATGAGCTGATGCTTTGGG
CCGAGGACTGCCCCGAAGTCCGGCACCTCGTGCACGCGGATTTCGGCTCCAACAATGTCCTGACGGACAA
TGGCCGCATAACAGCGGTCATTGACTGGAGCGAGGCGATGTTCGGGGATTCCCAATACGAGGTCGCCAAC
ATCTTCTTCTGGAGGCCGTGGTTGGCTTGTATGGAGCAGCAGACGCGCTACTTCGAGCGGAGGCATCCGG
AGCTTGCAGGATCGCCACGACTCCGGGCGTATATGCTCCGCATTGGTCTTGACCAACTCTATCAGAGCTT
GGTTGACGGCAATTTCGATGATGCAGCTTGGGCGCAGGGTCGATGCGACGCAATCGTCCGATCCGGAGCC
GGGACTGTCGGGCGTACACAAATCGCCCGCAGAAGCGCGGCCGTCTGGACCGATGGCTGTGTAGAAGTAC
TCGCCGATAGTGGAAACCGACGCCCCAGCACTCGTCCGAGGGCAAAGAAATAGAGTAGATGCCGACCGGG
ATCTGTCGATCGACAAGCTCGAGTTTCTCCATAATAATGTGTGAGTAGTTCCCAGATAAGGGAATTAGGG
TTCCTATAGGGTTTCGCTCATGTGTTGAGCATATAAGAAACCCTTAGTATGTATTTGTATTTGTAAAATA
CTTCTATCAATAAAATTTCTAATTCCTAAAACCAAAATCCAGTACTAAAATCCAGATCCCCCGAATTAAT
TCGGCGTTAATTCAGTACATTAAAAACGTCCGCAATGTGTTATTAAGTTGTCTAAGCGTCAATTTGTTTA
CACCACAATATATCCTGCCACCAGCCAGCCAACAGCTCCCCGACCGGCAGCTCGGCACAAAATCACCACT
CGATACAGGCAGCCCATCAGTCCGGGACGGCGTCAGCGGGAGAGCCGTTGTAAGGCGGCAGACTTTGCTC
ATGTTACCGATGCTATTCGGAAGAACGGCAACTAAGCTGCCGGGTTTGAAACACGGATGATCTCGCGGAG
GGTAGCATGTTGATTGTAACGATGACAGAGCGTTGCTGCCTGTGATCACCGCGGTTTCAAAATCGGCTCC
GTCGATACTATGTTATACGCCAACTTTGAAAACAACTTTGAAAAAGCTGTTTTCTGGTATTTAAGGTTTT
AGAATGCAAGGAACAGTGAATTGGAGTTCGTCTTGTTATAATTAGCTTCTTGGGGTATCTTTAAATACTG
TAGAAAAGAGGAAGGAAATAATAAATGGCTAAAATGAGAATATCACCGGAATTGAAAAAACTGATCGAAA
AATACCGCTGCGTAAAAGATACGGAAGGAATGTCTCCTGCTAAGGTATATAAGCTGGTGGGAGAAAATGA
AAACCTATATTTAAAAATGACGGACAGCCGGTATAAAGGGACCACCTATGATGTGGAACGGGAAAAGGAC
ATGATGCTATGGCTGGAAGGAAAGCTGCCTGTTCCAAAGGTCCTGCACTTTGAACGGCATGATGGCTGGA
GCAATCTGCTCATGAGTGAGGCCGATGGCGTCCTTTGCTCGGAAGAGTATGAAGATGAACAAAGCCCTGA
AAAGATTATCGAGCTGTATGCGGAGTGCATCAGGCTCTTTCACTCCATCGACATATCGGATTGTCCCTAT
ACGAATAGCTTAGACAGCCGCTTAGCCGAATTGGATTACTTACTGAATAACGATCTGGCCGATGTGGATT
GCGAAAACTGGGAAGAAGACACTCCATTTAAAGATCCGCGCGAGCTGTATGATTTTTTAAAGACGGAAAA
GCCCGAAGAGGAACTTGTCTTTTCCCACGGCGACCTGGGAGACAGCAACATCTTTGTGAAAGATGGCAAA
GTAAGTGGCTTTATTGATCTTGGGAGAAGCGGCAGGGCGGACAAGTGGTATGACATTGCCTTCTGCGTCC
GGTCGATCAGGGAGGATATCGGGGAAGAACAGTATGTCGAGCTATTTTTTGACTTACTGGGGATCAAGCC
TGATTGGGAGAAAATAAAATATTATATTTTACTGGATGAATTGTTTTAGTACCTAGAATGCATGACCAAA
ATCCCTTAACGTGAGTTTTCGTTCCACTGAGCGTCAGACCCCGTAGAAAAGATCAAAGGATCTTCTTGAG
ATCCTTTTTTTCTGCGCGTAATCTGCTGCTTGCAAACAAAAAAACCACCGCTACCAGCGGTGGTTTGTTT
GCCGGATCAAGAGCTACCAACTCTTTTTCCGAAGGTAACTGGCTTCAGCAGAGCGCAGATACCAAATACT
GTCCTTCTAGTGTAGCCGTAGTTAGGCCACCACTTCAAGAACTCTGTAGCACCGCCTACATACCTCGCTC
TGCTAATCCTGTTACCAGTGGCTGCTGCCAGTGGCGATAAGTCGTGTCTTACCGGGTTGGACTCAAGACG
ATAGTTACCGGATAAGGCGCAGCGGTCGGGCTGAACGGGGGGTTCGTGCACACAGCCCAGCTTGGAGCGA
ACGACCTACACCGAACTGAGATACCTACAGCGTGAGCTATGAGAAAGCGCCACGCTTCCCGAAGGGAGAA
AGGCGGACAGGTATCCGGTAAGCGGCAGGGTCGGAACAGGAGAGCGCACGAGGGAGCTTCCAGGGGGAAA
CGCCTGGTATCTTTATAGTCCTGTCGGGTTTCGCCACCTCTGACTTGAGCGTCGATTTTTGTGATGCTCG
TCAGGGGGGCGGAGCCTATGGAAAAACGCCAGCAACGCGGCCTTTTTACGGTTCCTGGCCTTTTGCTGGC
CTTTTGCTCACATGTTCTTTCCTGCGTTATCCCCTGATTCTGTGGATAACCGTATTACCGCCTTTGAGTG
AGCTGATACCGCTCGCCGCAGCCGAACGACCGAGCGCAGCGAGTCAGTGAGCGAGGAAGCGGAAGAGCGC
CTGATGCGGTATTTTCTCCTTACGCATCTGTGCGGTATTTCACACCGCATATGGTGCACTCTCAGTACAA
TCTGCTCTGATGCCGCATAGTTAAGCCAGTATACACTCCGCTATCGCTACGTGACTGGGTCATGGCTGCG
CCCCGACACCCGCCAACACCCGCTGACGCGCCCTGACGGGCTTGTCTGCTCCCGGCATCCGCTTACAGAC
AAGCTGTGACCGTCTCCGGGAGCTGCATGTGTCAGAGGTTTTCACCGTCATCACCGAAACGCGCGAGGCA
GGGTGCCTTGATGTGGGCGCCGGCGGTCGAGTGGCGACGGCGCGGCTTGTCCGCGCCCTGGTAGATTGCC
TGGCCGTAGGCCAGCCATTTTTGAGCGGCCAGCGGCCGCGATAGGCCGACGCGAAGCGGCGGGGCGTAGG
GAGCGCAGCGACCGAAGGGTAGGCGCTTTTTGCAGCTCTTCGGCTGTGCGCTGGCCAGACAGTTATGCAC
AGGCCAGGCGGGTTTTAAGAGTTTTAATAAGTTTTAAAGAGTTTTAGGCGGAAAAATCGCCTTTTTTCTC
TTTTATATCAGTCACTTACATGTGTGACCGGTTCCCAATGTACGGCTTTGGGTTCCCAATGTACGGGTTC
CGGTTCCCAATGTACGGCTTTGGGTTCCCAATGTACGTGCTATCCACAGGAAAGAGACCTTTTCGACCTT
TTTCCCCTGCTAGGGCAATTTGCCCTAGCATCTGCTCCGTACATTAGGAACCGGCGGATGCTTCGCCCTC
GATCAGGTTGCGGTAGCGCATGACTAGGATCGGGCCAGCCTGCCCCGCCTCCTCCTTCAAATCGTACTCC
GGCAGGTCATTTGACCCGATCAGCTTGCGCACGGTGAAACAGAACTTCTTGAACTCTCCGGCGCTGCCAC
TGCGTTCGTAGATCGTCTTGAACAACCATCTGGCTTCTGCCTTGCCTGCGGCGCGGCGTGCCAGGCGGTA
GAGAAAACGGCCGATGCCGGGATCGATCAAAAAGTAATCGGGGTGAACCGTCAGCACGTCCGGGTTCTTG
CCTTCTGTGATCTCGCGGTACATCCAATCAGCTAGCTCGATCTCGATGTACTCCGGCCGCCCGGTTTCGC
TCTTTACGATCTTGTAGCGGCTAATCAAGGCTTCACCCTCGGATACCGTCACCAGGCGGCCGTTCTTGGC
CTTCTTCGTACGCTGCATGGCAACGTGCGTGGTGTTTAACCGAATGCAGGTTTCTACCAGGTCGTCTTTC
TGCTTTCCGCCATCGGCTCGCCGGCAGAACTTGAGTACGTCCGCAACGTGTGGACGGAACACGCGGCCGG
GCTTGTCTCCCTTCCCTTCCCGGTATCGGTTCATGGATTCGGTTAGATGGGAAACCGCCATCAGTACCAG
GTCGTAATCCCACACACTGGCCATGCCGGCCGGCCCTGCGGAAACCTCTACGTGCCCGTCTGGAAGCTCG
TAGCGGATCACCTCGCCAGCTCGTCGGTCACGCTTCGACAGACGGAAAACGGCCACGTCCATGATGCTGC
GACTATCGCGGGTGCCCACGTCATAGAGCATCGGAACGAAAAAATCTGGTTGCTCGTCGCCCTTGGGCGG
CTTCCTAATCGACGGCGCACCGGCTGCCGGCGGTTGCCGGGATTCTTTGCGGATTCGATCAGCGGCCGCT
TGCCACGATTCACCGGGGCGTGCTTCTGCCTCGATGCGTTGCCGCTGGGCGGCCTGCGCGGCCTTCAACT
TCTCCACCAGGTCATCACCCAGCGCCGCGCCGATTTGTACCGGGCCGGATGGTTTGCGACCGCTCACGCC
GATTCCTCGGGCTTGGGGGTTCCAGTGCCATTGCAGGGCCGGCAGGCAACCCAGCCGCTTACGCCTGGCC
AACCGCCCGTTCCTCCACACATGGGGCATTCCACGGCGTCGGTGCCTGGTTGTTCTTGATTTTCCATGCC
GCCTCCTTTAGCCGCTAAAATTCATCTACTCATTTATTCATTTGCTCATTTACTCTGGTAGCTGCGCGAT
GTATTCAGATAGCAGCTCGGTAATGGTCTTGCCTTGGCGTACCGCGTACATCTTCAGCTTGGTGTGATCC
TCCGCCGGCAACTGAAAGTTGACCCGCTTCATGGCTGGCGTGTCTGCCAGGCTGGCCAACGTTGCAGCCT
TGCTGCTGCGTGCGCTCGGACGGCCGGCACTTAGCGTGTTTGTGCTTTTGCTCATTTTCTCTTTACCTCA
TTAACTCAAATGAGTTTTGATTTAATTTCAGCGGCCAGCGCCTGGACCTCGCGGGCAGCGTCGCCCTCGG
GTTCTGATTCAAGAACGGTTGTGCCGGCGGCGGCAGTGCCTGGGTAGCTCACGCGCTGCGTGATACGGGA
CTCAAGAATGGGCAGCTCGTACCCGGCCAGCGCCTCGGCAACCTCACCGCCGATGCGCGTGCCTTTGATC
GCCCGCGACACGACAAAGGCCGCTTGTAGCCTTCCATCCGTGACCTCAATGCGCTGCTTAACCAGCTCCA
CCAGGTCGGCGGTGGCCCATATGTCGTAAGGGCTTGGCTGCACCGGAATCAGCACGAAGTCGGCTGCCTT
GATCGCGGACACAGCCAAGTCCGCCGCCTGGGGCGCTCCGTCGATCACTACGAAGTCGCGCCGGCCGATG
GCCTTCACGTCGCGGTCAATCGTCGGGCGGTCGATGCCGACAACGGTTAGCGGTTGATCTTCCCGCACGG
CCGCCCAATCGCGGGCACTGCCCTGGGGATCGGAATCGACTAACAGAACATCGGCCCCGGCGAGTTGCAG
GGCGCGGGCTAGATGGGTTGCGATGGTCGTCTTGCCTGACCCGCCTTTCTGGTTAAGTACAGCGATAACC
TTCATGCGTTCCCCTTGCGTATTTGTTTATTTACTCATCGCATCATATACGCAGCGACCGCATGACGCAA
GCTGTTTTACTCAAATACACATCACCTTTTTAGACGGCGGCGCTCGGTTTCTTCAGCGGCCAAGCTGGCC
GGCCAGGCCGCCAGCTTGGCATCAGACAAACCGGCCAGGATTTCATGCAGCCGCACGGTTGAGACGTGCG
CGGGCGGCTCGAACACGTACCCGGCCGCGATCATCTCCGCCTCGATCTCTTCGGTAATGAAAAACGGTTC
GTCCTGGCCGTCCTGGTGCGGTTTCATGCTTGTTCCTCTTGGCGTTCATTCTCGGCGGCCGCCAGGGCGT
CGGCCTCGGTCAATGCGTCCTCACGGAAGGCACCGCGCCGCCTGGCCTCGGTGGGCGTCACTTCCTCGCT
GCGCTCAAGTGCGCGGTACAGGGTCGAGCGATGCACGCCAAGCAGTGCAGCCGCCTCTTTCACGGTGCGG
CCTTCCTGGTCGATCAGCTCGCGGGCGTGCGCGATCTGTGCCGGGGTGAGGGTAGGGCGGGGGCCAAACT
TCACGCCTCGGGCCTTGGCGGCCTCGCGCCCGCTCCGGGTGCGGTCGATGATTAGGGAACGCTCGAACTC
GGCAATGCCGGCGAACACGGTCAACACCATGCGGCCGGCCGGCGTGGTGGTGTCGGCCCACGGCTCTGCC
AGGCTACGCAGGCCCGCGCCGGCCTCCTGGATGCGCTCGGCAATGTCCAGTAGGTCGCGGGTGCTGCGGG
CCAGGCGGTCTAGCCTGGTCACTGTCACAACGTCGCCAGGGCGTAGGTGGTCAAGCATCCTGGCCAGCTC
CGGGCGGTCGCGCCTGGTGCCGGTGATCTTCTCGGAAAACAGCTTGGTGCAGCCGGCCGCGTGCAGTTCG
GCCCGTTGGTTGGTCAAGTCCTGGTCGTCGGTGCTGACGCGGGCATAGCCCAGCAGGCCAGCGGCGGCGC
TCTTGTTCATGGCGTAATGTCTCCGGTTCTAGTCGCAAGTATTCTACTTTATGCGACTAAAACACGCGAC
AAGAAAACGCCAGGAAAAGGGCAGGGCGGCAGCCTGTCGCGTAACTTAGGACTTGTGCGACATGTCGTTT
TCAGAAGACGGCTGCACTGAACGTCAGAAGCCGACTGCACTATAGCAGCGGAGGGGTTGGATCAAAGTAC
TTTGATCCCGAGGGGAACCCTGTGGTTGGCATGCACATACAAATGGACGAACGGATAAACCTTTTCACGC
CCTTTTAAATATCCGATTATTCTAATAAACGCTCTTTTCTCTTAGGTTTACCCGCCAATATATCCTGTCA
AACACTGATAGTTTAAACTGAAGGCGGGAAACGACAATCTGATCCAAGCTCAAGCTGCTCTAGCATTCGC
CATTCAGGCTGCGCAACTGTTGGGAAGGGCGATCGGTGCGGGCCTCTTCGCTATTACGCCAGCTGGCGAA
AGGGGGATGTGCTGCAAGGCGATTAAGTTGGGTAACGCCAGGGTTTTCCCAGTCACGACGTTGTAAAACG
ACGGCCAGTGCCAAGCTTGCATGCCTGCAGGTCGACTCTAGATCACTAGTATCCTAGGAAGGTACCAGTC
TAGCTCAACAGAGCTTTTAACCCAAATTGGTACAATAGAATACAACTTTAGATCATAATTCTCAAAAGAA
AGAGATTCCTTAGCTATTCTATCTGCCACTCCATTTCCTTCTCGGCTTGTATGCACAAGCATAAAATCCT
CAAACTTGCTAAGTAGATACTTTATGTCTTGGATAATTGGATTGAGACTTGACAAGCATAACTTTCATGT
AACCAAAGACACAAGTTGCTGAGAATCCACCTCAAAAATGATCTTCCTATAATTGAATCGGGATAATGAC
AGCACAGCCCATCTAAGAGCCTCCACTTCTACTTCCAGCACGCTTCTTACTTTTACCACAGCTCTTGCAC
CTAACCATAACACCTTCCCTGTATGATCGCGAAGCACCCACCCTAAGCCACATTTTAATCCTTCTGTTGG
CCATGCCCCATCAAAGTTGCACTTAACCCAAGATTGTGGTGGAGCTTCCCATGTTTCTCGTCTGTCCCGA
CGGTGTTGTGGTTGGTGCTTTCCTTACATTCTGAGCCTCTTTCCTTCTAATCCACTCATCTGCATCTTCT
TGTGTCCTTACTAATACCTCATTGGTTCCAAATTCCCTCCCTTTAAGCACCAGCTCGTTTCTGTTCTTCC
ACAGCCTCCCAAGTATCCAAGGGACTAAAGCCTCCACATTCTTCAGATCAGGATATTCTTGTTTAAGATG
TTGAACTCTATGGAGGTTTGTATGAACTGATGATCTAGGACCGGATAAGTTCCCTTCTTCATAGCGAACT
TATTCAAAGAATGTTTTGTGTATCATTCTTGTTACATTGTTATTAATGAAAAAATATTATTGGTCATTGG
ACTGAACACGAGTGTTAAATATGGACCAGGCCCCAAATAAGATCCATTGATATATGAATTAAATAACAAG
AATAAATCGAGTCACCAAACCACTTGCCTTTTTTAACGAGACTTGTTCACCAACTTGATACAAAAGTCAT
TATCCTATGCAAATCAATAATCATACAAAAATATCCAATAACACTAAAAAATTAAAAGAAATGGATAATT
TCACAATATGTTATACGATAAAGAAGTTACTTTTCCAAGAAATTCACTGATTTTATAAGCCCACTTGCAT
TAGATAAATGGCAAAAAAAAACAAAAAGGAAAAGAAATAAAGCACGAAGAATTCTAGAAAATACGAAATA
CGCTTCAATGCAGTGGGACCCACGGTTCAATTATTGCCAATTTTCAGCTCCACCGTATATTTAAAAAATA
AAACGATAATGCTAAAAAAATATAAATCGTAACGATCGTTAAATCTCAACGGCTGGATCTTATGACGACC
GTTAGAAATTGTGGTTGTCGACGAGTCAGTAATAAACGGCGTCAAAGTGGTTGCAGCCGGCACACACGAG
TCGTGTTTATCAACTCAAAGCACAAATACTTTTCCTCAACCTAAAAATAAGGCAATTAGCCAAAAACAAC
TTTGCGTGTAAACAACGCTCAATACACGTGTCATTTTATTATTAGCTATTGCTTCACCGCCTTAGCTTTC
TCGTGACCTAGTCGTCCTCGTCTTTTCTTCTTCTTCTTCTATAAAACAATACCCAAAGAGCTCTTCTTCT
TCACAATTCAGATTTCAATTTCTCAAAATCTTAAAAACTTTCTCTCAATTCTCTCTACCGTGATCAAGGT
AAATTTCTGTGTTCCTTATTCTCTCAAAATCTTCGATTTTGTTTTCGTTCGATCCCAATTTCGTATATGT
TCTTTGGTTTAGATTCTGTTAATCTTAGATCGAAGACGATTTTCTGGGTTTGATCGTTAGATATCATCTT
AATTCTCGATTAGGGTTTCATAGATATCATCCGATTTGTTCAAATAATTTGAGTTTTGTCGAATAATTAC
TCTTCGATTTGTGATTTCTATCTAGATCTGGTGTTAGTTTCTAGTTTGTGCGATCGAATTTGTCGATTAA
TCTGAGTTTTTCTGATTAACAGATGCCGAAGCCCGCCGTCGAATCAGAGTTTTCCAAAGTCCTCAAGAAA
CACTTTCCTGGGGAGCGTTTTAGGTCTAGCTATATGAAGAGGGGGGGTAAAATTCTGGCAGCACAAGGCG
AGGAAGCTGTAGTGGCGTACTTGCAGGGAAAGAGTGAGGAGGAACCGCCGAATTTTCAGCCGCCGGCGAA
GTGCCACGTGGTCACCAAAAGCAGGGATTTCGCAGAATGGCCCATAATGAAAGCCTCTGAAGCCATACAG
AGGTACATCTATGCGCTCAGCACTACAGAGCGAGCTGCCTGCAAACCGGGTAAGAGCTCAGAAAGTCACG
CGGCCTGGTTCGCGGCTACAGGGGTGAGCAATCACGGCTATTCTCATGTACAAGGTCTTAACCTGATCTT
TGACCACACGCTAGGACGATACGATGGCGTTTTAAAGAAAGTACAGCTTCGAAATGAGAAGGCCCGAGCT
AGATTGGCTGCAATAAACGCCGCTCGAGCTGCAGCTGGATTGCCGGAAATCAAGGCCGAGGAGGAGGAGG
TAGCTACAAATGAAACAGGTCATCTACTACAGCCGCCAGGCATAAACCCATCATTCTACGTCTACCAGAC
CATATCTCCGCAGGCTTACCGACCAAGGGACGAAATAGTGTTACCACCCGAGTACGCCGGTTACGTCAGG
GATCCGAACGCTCCGATTCCACTGGGCGTGGTCAGGAACCGTTGTGACATACAGAAGGGTTGCCCGGGAT
ATATACCCGAGTGGCAGAGGGAAGCTGGTACGGCAATTAGTCCCAAGACAGGAAAAGCAGTGACGGTTCC
AGGACTTAGCCCGAAGAAGAATAAACGTATGCGTAGGTACTGGAGGTCAGAAAAGGAGAAGGCTCAAGAT
GCACTTCTCGTAACTGTAAGGATAGGTACCGATTGGGTAGTCATAGACGTAAGAGGATTACTAAGAAACG
CCAGGTAAGTTTCTGCTTCTACCTTTGATATATATATAATAATTATCATTAATTAGTAGTAATATAATAT
TTCAAATATTTTTTTCAAAATAAAAGAATGTAGTATATAGCAATTGCTTTTCTGTAGTTTATAAGTGTGT
ATATTTTAATTTATAACTTTTCTAATATATGACCAAAATTTGTTGATGTGCAGGTGGAGGACTATTGCTC
CCAAGGACATAAGTTTAAATGCACTTCTAGATTTATTTACCGGTGATCCAGTCATCGATGTCAGACGAAA
CATCGTGACCTTCACCTATACCTTGGACGCTTGCGGAACTTATGCTAGAAAATGGACTCTCAAGGGAAAA
CAGACAAAAGCAACCTTAGATAAACTGACAGCGACACAAACTGTGGCCTTAGTTGCTATAGATCTGGGAC
AAACAAACCCAATTAGCGCGGGTATCAGTCGTGTCACACAGGAGAACGGGGCCCTCCAGTGCGAACCGCT
TGATCGTTTTACATTGCCTGATGACCTTTTGAAAGATATTTCTGCGTACCGAATTGCATGGGACCGTAAC
GAGGAGGAACTCAGGGCCAGATCCGTTGAGGCACTCCCAGAGGCACAACAAGCAGAGGTCAGAGCTCTGG
ACGGGGTCTCCAAAGAGACCGCGCGTACACAGTTGTGCGCGGACTTCGGTCTGGACCCAAAGCGACTACC
GTGGGATAAAATGAGTAGCAATACCACGTTCATAAGCGAGGCGCTCCTTTCCAACAGCGTATCCCGTGAC
CAAGTATTCTTTACCCCGGCCCCAAAGAAAGGAGCCAAGAAGAAAGCACCGGTGGAAGTGATGCGAAAAG
ACAGGACATGGGCGCGAGCGTACAAACCACGACTCTCAGTAGAAGCACAAAAGTTGAAAAATGAGGCTCT
TTGGGCTTTGAAGCGTACCTCTCCAGAATATCTAAAGTTGTCACGACGTAAAGAAGAATTGTGTAGGAGG
TCCATTAATTACGTGATAGAAAAAACTAGAAGGCGAACCCAATGCCAAATTGTGATCCCCGTTATAGAAG
ATCTAAATGTCCGATTTTTCCACGGGTCTGGCAAACGACTCCCGGGCTGGGATAACTTCTTCACGGCAAA
GAAGGAAAACCGATGGTTTATCCAAGGGCTACATAAGGCGTTTTCTGACTTAAGGACCCACCGATCCTTC
TACGTGTTCGAGGTGCGTCCAGAGAGAACATCAATCACCTGTCCGAAATGCGGGCACTGTGAAGTGGGGA
ACAGGGATGGAGAAGCCTTTCAGTGTCTCAGTTGCGGTAAGACATGCAACGCAGATCTGGACGTAGCGAC
ACATAACTTGACTCAAGTGGCGCTCACCGGCAAAACAATGCCGAAGAGAGAGGAGCCTAGAGATGCACAA
GGGACAGCCCCCGCGAGAAAGACGAAGAAAGCTAGCAAGTCAAAGGCACCCCCGGCTGAACGTGAGGATC
AGACTCCCGCTCAAGAGCCGTCCCAAACGTCCGGATCCGGACCGAAGAAAAAGCGAAAGGTAGAGGATCC
TAAAAAGAAGCGTAAAGTCTCCTTGGGTTCTGGCTCCGACTATAAGGATGACGATGACAAAGACTATAAG
GATGACGACGACAAGTGAAGAGCTTTCGTTCGTATCATCGGTTTCGACAACGTTCGTCAAGTTCAATGCA
TCAGTTTCATTGCGCACACACCAGAATCCTACTGAGTTTGAGTATTATGGCATTGGGAAAACTGTTTTTC
TTGTACCATTTGTTGTGCTTGTAATTTACTGTGTTTTTTATTCGGTTTTCGCTATCGAACTGTGAAATGG
AAATGGATGGAGAAGAGTTAATGAATGATATGGTCCTTTTGTTCATTCTCAAATTAATATTATTTGTTTT
TTCTCTTATTTGTTGTGTGTTGAATTTGAAATTATAAGAGATATGCAAACATTTTGTTTTGAGTAAAAAT
GTGTCAAATCGTGGCCTCTAATGACCGAAGTTAATATGAGGAGTAAAACACTTGTAGTTGTACCATTATG
CTTATTCACTAGGCAACAAATATATTTTCAGACCTAGAAAAGCTGCAAATGTTACTGAATACAAGTATGT
CCTCTTGTGTTTTAGACATTTATGAACTTTCCTTTATGTAATTTTCCAGAATCCTTGTCAGATTCTAATC
ATTGCTTTATAATTATAGTTATACTCATGGATTTGTAGTTGAGTATGAAAATATTTTTTAATGCATTTTA
TGACTTGCCAATTGATTGACAACGAATTC
